>Addgene plasmid #68214 | pDGB3alpha2_35S:P19:Tnos (GB1203) | depositor full sequence | sequence record 119066 | Full Sequence
GGAGACTAGAGCCAAGCTGATCTCCTTTGCCCCGGAGATCACCATGGACGACTTTCTCTATCTCTACGAT
CTAGGAAGAAAGTTCGACGGAGAAGGTGACGATACCATGTTCACCACCGATAATGAGAAGATTAGCCTCT
TCAATTTCAGAAAGAATGCTGACCCACAGATGGTTAGAGAGGCCTACGCGGCAGGTCTGATCAAGACGAT
CTACCCGAGTAATAATCTCCAGGAGATCAAATACCTTCCCAAGAAGGTTAAAGATGCAGTCAAAAGATTC
AGGACTAACTGCATCAAGAACACAGAGAAAGATATATTTCTCAAGATCAGAAGTACTATTCCAGTATGGA
CGATTCAAGGCTTGCTTCATAAACCAAGGCAAGTAATAGAGATTGGAGTCTCTAAGAAAGTAGTTCCTAC
TGAATCAAAGGCCATGGAGTCAAAAATTCAGATCGAGGATCTAACAGAACTCGCCGTGAAGACTGGCGAA
CAGTTCATACAGAGTCTTTTACGACTCAATGACAAGAAGAAAATCTTCGTCAACATGGTGGAGCACGACA
CTCTCGTCTACTCCAAGAATATCAAAGATACAGTCTCAGAAGACCAAAGGGCTATTGAGACTTTTCAACA
AAGGGTAATATCGGGAAACCTCCTCGGATTCCATTGCCCAGCTATCTGTCACTTCATCAAAAGGACAGTA
GAAAAGGAAGGTGGCACCTACAAATGCCATCATTGCGATAAAGGAAAGGCTATCGTTCAAGATGCCCCTG
CCGACAGTGGTCCCAAAGATGGACCCCCACCCACGAGGAGCATCGTGGAAAAAGAAGACGTTCCAACCAC
GTCTTCAAAGCAAGTGGATTGATGTGATATCTCCACTGACGTAAGGGATGACGCACAATCCCACTATCCT
TCGCAAGACCCTTCCTCTATATAAGGAAGTTCATTTCATTTGGAGAGGACTCCGGTATTTTTACAACAAT
TACCACAACAAAACAAACAACAAACAACATTACAATTTACTATTCTAGTCGAAATGGAACGAGCTATACA
AGGAAACGACGCTAGGGAACAAGCTAACAGTGAACGTTGGGATGGAGGATCAGGAGGTACCACTTCTCCC
TTCAAACTTCCTGACGAAAGTCCGAGTTGGACTGAGTGGCGGCTACATAACGATGAGACTAATTCGAATC
AAGATAATCCCCTTGGTTTCAAGGAAAGCTGGGGTTTCGGGAAAGTTGTATTTAAGAGATATCTCAGATA
CGACAGGACGGAAGCTTCACTGCACAGAGTCCTTGGATCTTGGACGGGAGATTCGGTTAACTATGCAGCA
TCTCGATTTTTCGGTTTCGACCAGATCGGATGTACCTATAGTATTCGGTTTCGAGGAGTTAGTATCACCG
TTTCTGGAGGCTCTCGAACTCTTCAGCATCTCTGTGAGATGGCAATTCGGTCTAAGCAAGAACTGCTACA
GCTTGCCCCAATCGAAGTGGAAAGTAATGTATCAAGAGGATGCCCTGAAGGTACTGAAACCTTCGAAAAA
GAAAGCGAGTGAGCTTGGAATGGATCTTCGATCCCGATCGTTCAAACATTTGGCAATAAAGTTTCTTAAG
ATTGAATCCTGTTGCCGGTCTTGCGACGATTATCATATAATTTCTGTTGAATTACGTTAAGCATGTAATA
ATTAACATGTAATGCATGACGTTATTTATGAGATGGGTTTTTATGATTAGAGTCCCGCAATTATACATTT
AATACGCGATAGAAAACAAAATATAGCGCGCAAACTAGGATAAATTATCGCGCGCGGTGTCATCTATGTT
ACTAGATCGGGAATTGCCAAGCTAATTCTTGAAGACGAAAGGGCCTCGTGATACGCCTATTTTTATAGGT
TAATGTCATGATAATAATGGTTTCTTAGACGTCAGGTGGCACTTTTCGGGGAAATGTGCGCGGAACCCCT
ATTTGTTTATTTTTCTAAATACATTCAAATATGTATCCGCTCATGAGACAATAACCCTGATAAATGCTTC
AATAATGGGACCGACTCGCGCTTGAGACGAAGCTTTGACAGGATATATTGGCGGGTAAACCTAAGAGAAA
AGAGCGTTTATTAGAATAATCGGATATTTAAAAGGGCGTGAAAAGGTTTATCCGTTCGTCCATTTGTATG
TGCATGCCAACCACAGGGTTCCCCTCGGGATCAAAGTACTTTGATCCAACCCCTCCGCTGCTATAGTGCA
GTCGGCTTCTGACGTTCAGTGCAGCCGTCATCTGAAAACGACATGTCGCACAAGTCCTAAGTTACGCGAC
AGGCTGCCGCCCTGCCCTTTTCCTGGCGTTTTCTTGTCGCGTGTTTTAGTCGCATAAAGTAGAATACTTG
CGACTAGAACCGGAGACATTACGCCATGAACAAGAGCGCCGCCGCTGGCCTGCTGGGCTATGCCCGCGTC
AGCACCGACGACCAGGACTTGACCAACCAACGGGCCGAACTGCACGCGGCCGGCTGCACCAAGCTGTTTT
CCGAGAAGATCACCGGCACCAGGCGCGACCGCCCGGAGCTGGCCAGGATGCTTGACCACCTACGCCCTGG
CGACGTTGTGACAGTGACCAGGCTAGACCGCCTGGCCCGCAGCACCCGCGACCTACTGGACATTGCCGAG
CGCATCCAGGAGGCCGGCGCGGGCCTGCGTAGCCTGGCAGAGCCGTGGGCCGACACCACCACGCCGGCCG
GCCGCATGGTGTTGACCGTGTTCGCCGGCATTGCCGAGTTCGAGCGTTCCCTAATCATCGACCGCACCCG
GAGCGGGCGCGAGGCCGCCAAGGCCCGAGGCGTGAAGTTTGGCCCCCGCCCTACCCTCACCCCGGCACAG
ATCGCGCACGCCCGCGAGCTGATCGACCAGGAAGGCCGCACCGTGAAAGAGGCGGCTGCACTGCTTGGCG
TGCATCGCTCGACCCTGTACCGCGCACTTGAGCGCAGCGAGGAAGTGACGCCCACCGAGGCCAGGCGGCG
CGGTGCCTTCCGTGAGGACGCATTGACCGAGGCCGACGCCCTGGCGGCCGCCGAGAATGAACGCCAAGAG
GAACAAGCATGAAACCGCACCAGGACGGCCAGGACGAACCGTTTTTCATTACCGAAGAGATCGAGGCGGA
GATGATCGCGGCCGGGTACGTGTTCGAGCCGCCCGCGCACCTCTCAACCGTGCGGCTGCATGAAATCCTG
GCCGGTTTGTCTGATGCCAAGCTGGCGGCCTGGCCGGCCAGCTTGGCCGCTGAAGAAACCGAGCGCCGCC
GTCTAAAAAGGTGATGTGTATTTGAGTAAAACAGCTTGCGTCATGCGGTCGCTGCGTATATGATCCGATG
AGTAAATAAACAAATACGCAAGGGGAACGCATGAAGGTTATCGCTGTACTTAACCAGAAAGGCGGGTCAG
GCAAGACGACCATCGGAACCCATCTAGCCCGCGCCCTGCAACTCGCCGGGGCCGATGTTCTGTTAGTCGA
TTCCGATCCCCAGGGCAGTGCCCGCGATTGGGCGGCCGTGCGGGAAGATCAACCGCTAACCGTTGTCGGC
ATCGACCGCCCGACGATTGACCGCGACGTGAAGGCCATCGGCCGGCGCGACTTCGTAGTGATCGACGGAG
CGCCCCAGGCGGCGGACTTGGCTGTGTCCGCGATCAAGGCAGCCGACTTCGTGCTGATTCCGGTGCAGCC
AAGCCCTTACGACATATGGGCCACCGCCGACCTGGTGGAGCTGGTTAAGCAGCGCATTGAGGTCACGGAT
GGAAGGCTACAAGCGGCCTTTGTCGTGTCGCGGGCGATCAAAGGCACGCGCATCGGCGGTGAGGTTGCCG
AGGCGCTGGCCGGGTACGAGCTGCCCATTCTTGAGTCCCGTATCACGCAGCGCGTGAGCTACCCAGGCAC
TGCCGCCGCCGGCACAACCGTTCTTGAATCAGAACCCGAGGGCGACGCTGCCCGCGAGGTCCAGGCGCTG
GCCGCTGAAATTAAATCAAAACTCATTTGAGTTAATGAGGTAAAGAGAAAATGAGCAAAAGCACAAACAC
GCTAAGTGCCGGCCGTCCGAGCGCACGCAGCAGCAAGGCTGCAACGTTGGCCAGCCTGGCAGACACGCCA
GCCATGAAGCGGGTCAACTTTCAGTTGCCGGCGGAGGATCACACCAAGCTGAAGATGTACGCGGTACGCC
AAGGCAAGACCATTACCGAGCTGCTATCTGAATAGATCGCGCAGCTACCAGAGTAAATGAGCAAATGAAT
AAATGAGTAGATGAATTTTAGCGGCTAAAGGAGGCGGCATGGAAAATCAAGAACAACCAGGCACCGACGC
CGTGGAATGCCCCATGTGTGGAGGAACGGGCGGTTGGCCAGGCGTAAGCGGCTGGGTTGTCTGCCGGCCC
TGCAATGGCACTGGAACCCCCAAGCCCGAGGAATCGGCGTGACGGTCGCAAACCATCCGGCCCGGTACAA
ATCGGCGCGGCGCTGGGTGATGACCTGGTGGAGAAGTTGAAGGCCGCGCAGGCCGCCCAGCGGCAACGCA
TCGAGGCAGAAGCACGCCCCGGTGAATCGTGGCAAGCGGCCGCTGATCGAATCCGCAAAGAATCCCGGCA
ACCGCCGGCAGCCGGTGCGCCGTCGATTAGGAAGCCGCCCAAGGGCGACGAGCAACCAGATTTTTTCGTT
CCGATGCTCTATGACGTGGGCACCCGCGATAGTCGCAGCATCATGGACGTGGCCGTTTTCCGTCTGTCGA
AGCGTGACCGACGAGCTGGCGAGGTGATCCGCTACGAGCTTCCAGACGGGCACGTAGAGGTTTCCGCAGG
GCCGGCCGGCATGGCCAGTGTGTGGGATTACGACCTGGTACTGATGGCGGTTTCCCATCTAACCGAATCC
ATGAACCGATACCGGGAAGGGAAGGGAGACAAGCCCGGCCGCGTGTTCCGTCCACACGTTGCGGACGTAC
TCAAGTTCTGCCGGCGAGCCGATGGCGGAAAGCAGAAAGACGACCTGGTAGAAACCTGCATTCGGTTAAA
CACCACGCACGTTGCCATGCAGCGTACGAAGAAGGCCAAGAACGGCCGCCTGGTGACGGTATCCGAGGGT
GAAGCCTTGATTAGCCGCTACAAGATCGTAAAGAGCGAAACCGGGCGGCCGGAGTACATCGAGATCGAGC
TAGCTGATTGGATGTACCGCGAGATCACAGAAGGCAAGAACCCGGACGTGCTGACGGTTCACCCCGATTA
CTTTTTGATCGATCCCGGCATCGGCCGTTTTCTCTACCGCCTGGCACGCCGCGCCGCAGGCAAGGCAGAA
GCCAGATGGTTGTTCAAGACGATCTACGAACGCAGTGGCAGCGCCGGAGAGTTCAAGAAGTTCTGTTTCA
CCGTGCGCAAGCTGATCGGGTCAAATGACCTGCCGGAGTACGATTTGAAGGAGGAGGCGGGGCAGGCTGG
CCCGATCCTAGTCATGCGCTACCGCAACCTGATCGAGGGCGAAGCATCCGCCGGTTCCTAATGTACGGAG
CAGATGCTAGGGCAAATTGCCCTAGCAGGGGAAAAAGGTCGAAAAGGACTCTTTCCTGTGGATAGCACGT
ACATTGGGAACCCAAAGCCGTACATTGGGAACCGGAACCCGTACATTGGGAACCCAAAGCCGTACATTGG
GAACCGGTCACACATGTAAGTGACTGATATAAAAGAGAAAAAAGGCGATTTTTCCGCCTAAAACTCTTTA
AAACTTATTAAAACTCTTAAAACCCGCCTGGCCTGTGCATAACTGTCTGGCCAGCGCACAGCCGAAGAGC
TGCAAAAAGCGCCTACCCTTCGGTCGCTGCGCTCCCTACGCCCCGCCGCTTCGCGTCGGCCTATCGCGGC
CGCTGGCCGCTCAAAAATGGCTGGCCTACGGCCAGGCAATCTACCAGGGCGCGGACAAGCCGCGCCGTCG
CCACTCGACCGCCGGCGCCCACATCAAGGCACCCTGCCTCGCGCGTTTCGGTGATGACGGTGAAAACCTC
TGACACATGCAGCTCCCGGTGACGGTCACAGCTTGTCTGTAAGCGGATGCCGGGAGCAGACAAGCCCGTC
AGGGCGCGTCAGCGGGTGTTGGCGGGTGTCGGGGCGCAGCCATGACCCAGTCACGTAGCGATAGCGGAGT
GTATACTGGCTTAACTATGCGGCATCAGAGCAGATTGTACTGAGAGTGCACCATATGCGGTGTGAAATAC
CGCACAGATGCGTAAGGAGAAAATACCGCATCAGGCGCTCTTCCGCTTCCTCGCTCACTGACTCGCTGCG
CTCGGTCGTTCGGCTGCGGCGAGCGGTATCAGCTCACTCAAAGGCGGTAATACGGTTATCCACAGAATCA
GGGGATAACGCAGGAAAGAACATGTGAGCAAAAGGCCAGCAAAAGGCCAGGAACCGTAAAAAGGCCGCGT
TGCTGGCGTTTTTCCATAGGCTCCGCCCCCCTGACGAGCATCACAAAAATCGACGCTCAAGTCAGAGGTG
GCGAAACCCGACAGGACTATAAAGATACCAGGCGTTTCCCCCTGGAAGCTCCCTCGTGCGCTCTCCTGTT
CCGACCCTGCCGCTTACCGGATACCTGTCCGCCTTTCTCCCTTCGGGAAGCGTGGCGCTTTCTCATAGCT
CACGCTGTAGGTATCTCAGTTCGGTGTAGGTCGTTCGCTCCAAGCTGGGCTGTGTGCACGAACCCCCCGT
TCAGCCCGACCGCTGCGCCTTATCCGGTAACTATCGTCTTGAGTCCAACCCGGTAAGACACGACTTATCG
CCACTGGCAGCAGCCACTGGTAACAGGATTAGCAGAGCGAGGTATGTAGGCGGTGCTACAGAGTTCTTGA
AGTGGTGGCCTAACTACGGCTACACTAGAAGGACAGTATTTGGTATCTGCGCTCTGCTGAAGCCAGTTAC
CTTCGGAAAAAGAGTTGGTAGCTCTTGATCCGGCAAACAAACCACCGCTGGTAGCGGTGGTTTTTTTGTT
TGCAAGCAGCAGATTACGCGCAGAAAAAAAGGATCTCAAGAAGATCCTTTGATCTTTTCTACGGGGTCTG
ACGCTCAGTGGAACGAAAACTCACGTTAAGGGATTTTGGTCATGCATTCTAGGTGATTAGAAAAACTCAT
CGAGCATCAAATGAAACTGCAATTTATTCATATCAGGATTATCAATACCATATTTTTGAAAAAGCCGTTT
CTGTAATGAAGGAGAAAACTCACCGAGGCAGTTCCATAGGATGGCAAGATCCTGGTATCGGTCTGCGATT
CCGACTCGTCCAACATCAATACAACCTATTAATTTCCCCTCGTCAAAAATAAGGTTATCAAGTGAGAAAT
CACCATGAGTGACGACTGAATCCGGTGAGAATGGCAAAAGTTTATGCATTTCTTTCCAGACTTGTTCAAC
AGGCCAGCCATTACGCTCGTCATCAAAATCACTCGCATCAACCAAACCGTTATTCATTCGTGATTGCGCC
TGAGCGAGTCGAAATACGCGATCGCTGTTAAAAGGACAATTACAAACAGGAATCGAATGCAACCGGCGCA
GGAACACTGCCAGCGCATCAACAATATTTTCACCTGAATCAGGATATTCTTCTAATACCTGGAATGCTGT
TTTCCCTGGGATCGCAGTGGTGAGTAACCATGCATCATCAGGAGTACGGATAAAATGCTTGATGGTCGGA
AGAGGCATAAATTCCGTCAGCCAGTTTAGTCTGACCATCTCATCTGTAACATCATTGGCAACGCTACCTT
TGCCATGTTTCAGAAACAACTCTGGCGCATCGGGCTTCCCATACAATCGGTAGATTGTCGCACCTGATTG
CCCGACATTATCGCGAGCCCATTTATACCCATATAAATCAGCATCCATGTTGGAATTTAATCGCGGCCTT
GAGCAAGACGTTTCCCGTTGAATATGGCTCATAACAGAACTTATTATTTCCTTCCTCTTTTCTACAGTAT
TTAAAGATACCCCAAGAAGCTAATTATAACAAGACGAACTCCAATTCACTGTTCCTTGCATTCTAAAACC
TTAAATACCAGAAAACAGCTTTTTCAAAGTTGTTTTCAAAGTTGGCGTATAACATAGTATCGACGGAGCC
GATTTTGAAACCGCGGTGATCACAGGCAGCAACGCTCTGTCATCGTTACAATCAACATGCTACCCTCCGC
GAGATCATCCGTGTTTCAAACCCGGCAGCTTAGTTGCCGTTCTTCCGAATAGCATCGGTAACATGAGCAA
AGTCTGCCGCCTTACAACGGCTCTCCCGCTGACGCCGTCCCGGACTGATGGGCTGCCTGTATCGAGTGGT
GATTTTGTGCCGAGCTGCCGGTCGGGGAGCTGTTGGCTGGCTGGTGGCAGGATATATTGTGGTGTAAACA
TAACAAGCTTCGTCTCAGTCA
Features (pLannotate 1.2.2; 16 found; start..end, strand, type, name):
    616..960     +  promoter       CaMV 35S promoter: strong constitutive promoter from cauliflower mosaic virus
    913..959     +  promoter       minimal CaMV 35S promoter: minimal 35S promoter from cauliflower mosaic virus
    992..1017    +  misc_feature   TMV Ω (fragment): translational enhancer from the tobacco mosaic virus 5'-leader sequence (Gallie et al., 1988)
   1034..1549    +  CDS            P19_TBSVC: Experimental evidence at protein level: Swiss-Prot protein existence level 1. Acts as a suppressor of RNA-mediated gene silencing, also known as post-transcriptional gene silencing (PTGS), a mechanism of plant viral defense that limits the accumulation of viral RNAs. Binds to short interfering RNAs (siRNAs) with high affinity. Acts as a molecular caliper to specifically select siRNAs based on the length of the duplex region of the RNA (By similarity). From Tomato bushy stunt virus (strain Cherry) (TBSV).
   1576..1828    +  terminator     NOS terminator: nopaline synthase terminator and poly(A) signal
   1949..2036    +  promoter       AmpR promoter (fragment): bla
   2066..2090    +  misc_feature   RB T-DNA repeat: right border repeat from nopaline C58 T-DNA
   2430..2831    +  CDS            Y4CG_SINFN (fragment): Protein inferred from homology: Swiss-Prot protein existence level 3. From Sinorhizobium fredii (strain NBRC 101917 / NGR234).
   3391..4020    +  CDS            pVS1 StaA: stability protein from the Pseudomonas plasmid pVS1 (Heeb et al., 2000)
   4453..5521    +  CDS            pVS1 RepA (fragment): replication protein from the Pseudomonas plasmid pVS1 (Heeb et al., 2000)
   5587..5781    +  rep_origin     pVS1 oriV: origin of replication for the Pseudomonas plasmid pVS1 (Heeb et al., 2000)
   5984..6023    +  CDS            rop (fragment): Rop protein, which maintains plasmids at low copy number; rop
   6125..6265    +  misc_feature   bom: basis of mobility region from pBR322
   6451..7039    -  rep_origin     ori: high-copy-number ColE1/pMB1/pBR322/pUC origin of replication
   7127..7942    -  CDS            KanR: aminoglycoside phosphotransferase; aph(3')-Ia; confers resistance to kanamycin in bacteria or G418 (Geneticin®) in eukaryotes
   8375..8399    +  misc_feature   LB T-DNA repeat: left border repeat from nopaline C58 T-DNA
