[The description below was written by a language model from this plasmid's Addgene catalogue record and pLannotate feature annotations shown in this document.]
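Description:
pDGB3alpha2_35S:P19:Tnos (GB1203) is a plant binary vector from the GoldenBraid 2.0 modular assembly system, carrying a complete transcriptional unit for the Tomato bushy stunt virus P19 silencing suppressor. The backbone, pDGB3alpha2, is an alpha-level GoldenBraid destination vector derived from pCambia1302. The 8.4 kb plasmid has a dual replication system. A ColE1/pMB1-type origin with the pBR322 bom region gives high-copy maintenance in E. coli. The pVS1 oriV, together with RepA and the StaA stability protein, supports replication and stable inheritance in Agrobacterium. Selection in bacteria is by kanamycin, through an aph(3')-Ia gene located in the backbone outside the T-DNA borders. No plant selectable marker is annotated between the nopaline-type left and right border repeats.

Within the T-DNA, the CaMV 35S promoter drives the P19 coding sequence, preceded by a fragment of the TMV omega translational enhancer and followed by the nopaline synthase terminator and polyadenylation signal. P19 binds short interfering RNA duplexes with high affinity and so blocks post-transcriptional gene silencing, a plant antiviral defence that also tends to limit transgene expression. Internal BsaI and BsmBI sites were removed from the insert to make it compatible with the type IIS cloning scheme. The unit was assembled through BsaI sites that were destroyed in the process, and it can be released with BsmBI for combination with other transcriptional units in higher-order GoldenBraid assemblies. The record supports its use as a standard part for constitutive P19 expression in plants, either alone or as a module within multigene constructs.
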