Addgene plasmid #68214: pDGB3alpha2_35S:P19:Tnos (GB1203)
Purpose: Transcriptional unit for Tomato bushy stunt virus (TBSV) silencing suppressor P19 plant expression driven by the 35S promoter
Depositing lab: Diego Orzaez. Depositing organization: Agencia Estatal Consejo Superior de Investigaciones Científicas, M.P. Publication: GoldenBraid 2.0: a comprehensive DNA assembly framework for plant synthetic biology. Sarrion-Perdigones A, Vazquez-Vilar M, Palaci J, Castelijns B, Forment J, Ziarsolo P, Blanca J, Granell A, Orzaez D. Plant Physiol. 2013 Jul;162(3):1618-31. 10.1104/pp.113.217661 PubMed 23669743.
Backbone
  Vector backbone: pDGB3alpha2
  Backbone manufacturer: self-made; derived from pCambia1302 generated at the Cambia Institute
  Vector type: Plant Expression, Synthetic Biology
Growth in bacteria
  Bacterial resistance: Kanamycin, 50 μg/mL
  Growth temperature: 37°C
  Growth strain: DH5alpha
  Copy number: High Copy
Gene/Insert
  Gene/Insert name: P19 silencing suppressor
  Insert size (bp): 2052
  Mutation: BsaI and BsmBI sites removed
  Promoter: 35S
  Cloning method: Restriction Enzyme; 5′ cloning site BsaI (destroyed during cloning); 3′ cloning site BsaI (destroyed during cloning)
  Sequencing primers: 5′ GGTGGCAGGATATATTGTGG
Terms and licenses: Academic/Nonprofit Terms; Industry Terms: Not Available to Industry
Depositor comments: insert can be released with BsmBI
How to cite: pDGB3alpha2_35S:P19:Tnos (GB1203) was a gift from Diego Orzaez (Addgene plasmid # 68214 ; http://n2t.net/addgene:68214 ; RRID:Addgene_68214)
