>Addgene plasmid #68214 | pDGB3alpha2_35S:P19:Tnos (GB1203) | addgene partial sequence | sequence record 128057 | Kan-R 5'-ATCGCGAGCCCATTTATACC-3'
TGAATATGGCTCATAACAGAACTTATTATTTCCTTCCTCTTTTCTACAGTATTTAAAGATACCCCAAGAA
GCTAATTATAACAAGACGAACTCCAATTCACTGTTCCTTGCATTCTAAAACCTTAAATACCAGAAAACAG
CTTTTTCAAAGTTGTTTTCAAAGTTGGCGTATAACATAGTATCGACGGAGCCGATTTTGAAACCGCGGTG
ATCACAGGCAGCAACGCTCTGTCATCGTTACAATCAACATGCTACCCTCCGCGAGATCATCCGTGTTTCA
AACCCGGCAGCTTAGTTGCCGTTCTTCCGAATAGCATCGGTAACATGAGCAAAGTCTGCCGCCTTACAAC
GGCTCTCCCGCTGACGCCGTCCCGGACTGATGGGCTGCCTGTATCGAGTGGTGATTTTGTGCCGAGCTGC
CGGTCGGGGAGCTGTTGGCTGGCTGGTGGCAGGATATATTGTGGTGTAAACATAACAAGCTTCGTCTCAG
TCAGGAGACTAGAGCCAAGCTGATCTCCTTTGCCCCGGAGATCACCATGGACGACTTTCTCTATCTCTAC
GATCTAGGAAGAAAGTTCGACGGAGAAGGTGACGATACCATGTTCACCACCGATAATGAGAAGATTAGCC
TCTTCAATTTCAGAAAGAATGCTGACCCACAGATGGTTAGAGAGGCCTACGCGGCAGGTCTGATCAAGAC
GATCTACCCGAGTAATAATCTCC
