>Addgene plasmid #68214 | pDGB3alpha2_35S:P19:Tnos (GB1203) | addgene partial sequence | sequence record 129208 | NOSterm-R 5'-attgccaaatgtttgaacga-3'
CGCTTTCTTTTTCGAAGGTTTCAGTACCTTCAGGGCATCCTCTTGATACATTACTTTCCACTTCGATTGG
GGCAAGCTGTAGCAGTTCTTGCTTAGACCGAATTGCCATCTCACAGAGATGCTGAAGAGTTCGAGAGCCT
CCAGAAACGGTGATACTAACTCCTCGAAACCGAATACTATAGGTACATCCGATCTGGTCGAAACCGAAAA
ATCGAGATGCTGCATAGTTAACCGAATCTCCCGTCCAAGATCCAAGGACTCTGTGCAGTGAAGCTTCCGT
CCTGTCGTATCTGAGATATCTCTTAAATACAACTTTCCCGAAACCCCAGCTTTCCTTGAAACCAAGGGGA
TTATCTTGATTCGAATTGGTCTCATCGTTATGTAGCCGCCACTCAGTCCAACTCGGACTTTCGTCAGGAA
GTTTGAAGGGAGAAGTGGTACCTCCTGATCCTCCATCCCAACGTTCACTGTTAGCTTGTTCCCTAGCGTC
GTTTCCTTGTATAGCTCGTTCCATTTCGACTAGAATAGTAAATTGTAATGTTGTTTGTTGTTTGTTTTGT
TGTGGTAATTGTTGTAAAAATACCGGAGTCCTCTCCAAATGAAATGAACTTCCTTATATAGAGGAAGGGT
CTTGCGAAGGATAGTGGGATTGTGCGTCATCCCTTACGTCAGTGGAGATATCACATCAATCCACTTGCTT
TGAAGACGTGGTTGGAACGTCTTCTTTTTCCACGATGCTCCTCGTGGGTGGGGGTCCATCTTTGGGACCA
CTGTCGGCAGGGGCATCTTGAACGATAGCCTTTCCTTTATCGCAATGATGGCATTTGTAGGTGCCACCTT
CCTTN
