>Addgene plasmid #68214 | pDGB3alpha2_35S:P19:Tnos (GB1203) | addgene partial sequence | sequence record 129216 | RB-F1 5'-ggataaaccttttcacgccc-3'
CATGTAATAATTAACATGTAATGCATGACGTTATTTATGAGATGGGTTTTTATGATTAGAGTCCCGCAAT
TATACATTTAATACGCGATAGAAAACAAAATATAGCGCGCAAACTAGGATAAATTATCGCGCGCGGTGTC
ATCTATGTTACTAGATCGGGAATTGCCAAGCTAATTCTTGAAGACGAAAGGGCCTCGTGATACGCCTATT
TTTATAGGTTAATGTCATGATAATAATGGTTTCTTAGACGTCAGGTGGCACTTTTCGGGGAAATGTGCGC
GGAACCCCTATTTGTTTATTTTTCTAAATACATTCAAATATGTATCCGATCATGAGACAATAACCCTGAT
AAATGCTTCAATAATGGGACCGTCTCGCGCNTGAGACGAAG
